Addgene plasmid #41206: TAL3032
Depositing lab: Keith Joung. Depositing organization: Massachusetts General Hospital. Publication: Targeted gene disruption in somatic zebrafish cells using engineered TALENs. Sander JD, Cade L, Khayter C, Reyon D, Peterson RT, Joung JK, Yeh JR. Nat Biotechnol. 2011 Aug 5;29(8):697-8. doi: 10.1038/nbt.1934. PubMed 21822241.
Backbone
  Vector backbone: JDS71
  Backbone manufacturer: Addgene plasmid #32287
  Backbone size w/o insert (bp): 6447
  Vector type: Mammalian Expression ; T7
Growth in bacteria
  Bacterial resistance: Ampicillin, 100 μg/mL
  Growth temperature: 37°C
  Growth strain: XL1 Blue
  Copy number: High Copy
Gene/Insert
  Gene/Insert name: ZebrafishCommunity-bmp10-Left (alt name: bmp10)
  Species: D. rerio (zebrafish)
  Insert size (bp): 1640
  Entrez Gene: bmp10 (a.k.a. si:dkey-13n15.5)
  Promoter: CMV
  Tag / fusion protein: 3X Flag (N terminal on backbone); WT FOKI (C terminal on backbone)
  Cloning method: Restriction Enzyme; 5′ cloning site N/A (destroyed during cloning); 3′ cloning site N/A (destroyed during cloning)
  Sequencing primers: 5′ CMV-F; 3′ BGH-rev
Terms and licenses: Academic/Nonprofit Terms; Industry Terms: Not Available to Industry
Depositor comments: Target binding site: TCAGCTCCCCGGAGAGGC It is strongly recommended that users perform a diagnostic digest to verify this plasmid prior to use. For example, a double digest of the plasmid with BamHI and KpnI should result in two bands at 2.3kb and 5.8kb.
How to cite: TAL3032 was a gift from Keith Joung (Addgene plasmid # 41206 ; http://n2t.net/addgene:41206 ; RRID:Addgene_41206)
