[The description below was written by a language model from this plasmid's Addgene catalogue record.]
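Description:
TAL3032 is a TALEN expression plasmid built on the JDS71 backbone, a roughly 6.4 kb mammalian expression vector that also carries a T7 promoter. It is maintained in E. coli as a high-copy plasmid under ampicillin selection. The approximately 1.6 kb insert, named ZebrafishCommunity-bmp10-Left, is an engineered array of TAL effector repeats designed to recognise one half-site (the "left" site) within the zebrafish bmp10 gene. It is therefore not a bmp10 coding sequence but a custom DNA-binding domain directed against that locus. The array was introduced by restriction cloning, and the cloning sites were destroyed in the process.

The backbone supplies the remaining parts of the nuclease. An N-terminal 3X FLAG tag allows detection of the protein, and a C-terminal wild-type FokI cleavage domain provides the nuclease activity, so the repeat array is expressed as an in-frame TALE–FokI fusion. A CMV promoter drives transcription in mammalian cells. The T7 designation indicates the construct can also serve as a template for in vitro transcription, which would suit mRNA delivery into zebrafish embryos, although the record does not spell out the delivery route. The listing of a BGH reverse sequencing primer suggests a BGH polyadenylation region downstream of the fusion. Because FokI cuts as a dimer, this left monomer is meant to be used with a matching right-hand TALEN binding the opposite strand nearby, a partner the record does not identify. Paired cleavage produces a double-strand break whose error-prone repair can disrupt bmp10, consistent with the associated work on targeted gene disruption in zebrafish. No feature table was provided, so finer details of the backbone are not documented here.
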