>Addgene plasmid #41206 | TAL3032 | depositor partial sequence | sequence record 54845 | TAL3032 sequence 2430 bps
TCTAGAGCTAGCACCATGGACTACAAAGACCATGACGGTGATTATAAAGATCATGACATCGATTACAAGG
ATGACGATGACAAGATGGCCCCCAAGAAGAAGAGGAAGGTGGGCATTCACCGCGGGGTACCTATGGTGGA
CTTGAGGACACTCGGTTATTCGCAACAGCAACAGGAGAAAATCAAGCCTAAGGTCAGGAGCACCGTCGCG
CAACACCACGAGGCGCTTGTGGGGCATGGCTTCACTCATGCGCATATTGTCGCGCTTTCACAGCACCCTG
CGGCGCTTGGGACGGTGGCTGTCAAATACCAAGATATGATTGCGGCCCTGCCCGAAGCCACGCACGAGGC
AATTGTAGGGGTCGGTAAACAGTGGTCGGGAGCGCGAGCACTTGAGGCGCTGCTGACTGTGGCGGGTGAG
CTTAGGGGGCCTCCGCTCCAGCTCGACACCGGGCAGCTGCTGAAGATCGCGAAGAGAGGGGGAGTAACAG
CGGTAGAGGCAGTGCACGCCTGGCGCAATGCGCTCACCGGGGCCCCCTTGAACCTGACCCCAGACCAGGT
AGTCGCAATCGCGTCACATGACGGGGGAAAGCAAGCCCTGGAAACCGTGCAAAGGTTGTTGCCGGTCCTT
TGTCAAGACCACGGCCTTACACCGGAGCAAGTCGTGGCCATTGCAAGCAACATCGGTGGCAAACAGGCTC
TTGAGACGGTTCAGAGACTTCTCCCAGTTCTCTGTCAAGCCCACGGGCTGACTCCCGATCAAGTTGTAGC
GATTGCGAATAACAATGGAGGGAAACAAGCATTGGAGACTGTCCAACGGCTCCTTCCCGTGTTGTGTCAA
GCCCACGGTTTGACGCCTGCACAAGTGGTCGCCATCGCCAGCCATGATGGCGGTAAGCAGGCGCTGGAAA
CAGTACAGCGCCTGCTGCCTGTACTGTGCCAGGATCATGGACTGACCCCAGACCAGGTAGTCGCAATCGC
GTCAAACGGAGGGGGAAAGCAAGCCCTGGAAACCGTGCAAAGGTTGTTGCCGGTCCTTTGTCAAGACCAC
GGCCTTACACCGGAGCAAGTCGTGGCCATTGCATCCCACGACGGTGGCAAACAGGCTCTTGAGACGGTTC
AGAGACTTCTCCCAGTTCTCTGTCAAGCCCACGGGCTGACTCCCGATCAAGTTGTAGCGATTGCGTCGCA
TGACGGAGGGAAACAAGCATTGGAGACTGTCCAACGGCTCCTTCCCGTGTTGTGTCAAGCCCACGGTTTG
ACGCCTGCACAAGTGGTCGCCATCGCCAGCCATGATGGCGGTAAGCAGGCGCTGGAAACAGTACAGCGCC
TGCTGCCTGTACTGTGCCAGGATCATGGACTGACCCCAGACCAGGTAGTCGCAATCGCGTCACATGACGG
GGGAAAGCAAGCCCTGGAAACCGTGCAAAGGTTGTTGCCGGTCCTTTGTCAAGACCACGGCCTTACACCG
GAGCAAGTCGTGGCCATTGCAAATAATAACGGTGGCAAACAGGCTCTTGAGACGGTTCAGAGACTTCTCC
CAGTTCTCTGTCAAGCCCACGGGCTGACTCCCGATCAAGTTGTAGCGATTGCGAATAACAATGGAGGGAA
ACAAGCATTGGAGACTGTCCAACGGCTCCTTCCCGTGTTGTGTCAAGCCCACGGTTTGACGCCTGCACAA
GTGGTCGCCATCGCCTCCAATATTGGCGGTAAGCAGGCGCTGGAAACAGTACAGCGCCTGCTGCCTGTAC
TGTGCCAGGATCATGGACTGACCCCAGACCAGGTAGTCGCAATCGCGAACAATAATGGGGGAAAGCAAGC
CCTGGAAACCGTGCAAAGGTTGTTGCCGGTCCTTTGTCAAGACCACGGCCTTACACCGGAGCAAGTCGTG
GCCATTGCAAGCAACATCGGTGGCAAACAGGCTCTTGAGACGGTTCAGAGACTTCTCCCAGTTCTCTGTC
AAGCCCACGGGCTGACTCCCGATCAAGTTGTAGCGATTGCGAATAACAATGGAGGGAAACAAGCATTGGA
GACTGTCCAACGGCTCCTTCCCGTGTTGTGTCAAGCCCACGGTTTGACGCCTGCACAAGTGGTCGCCATC
GCCAACAACAACGGCGGTAAGCAGGCGCTGGAAACAGTACAGCGCCTGCTGCCTGTACTGTGCCAGGATC
ATGGACTGACACCCGAACAGGTGGTCGCCATTGCTTCCCACGACGGAGGACGGCCAGCCTTGGAGTCCAT
CGTAGCCCAATTGTCCAGGCCCGATCCCGCGTTGGCTGCGTTAACGAATGACCATCTGGTGGCGTTGGCA
TGTCTTGGTGGACGACCCGCGCTCGATGCAGTCAAAAAGGGTCTGCCTCATGCTCCCGCATTGATCAAAA
GAACCAACCGGCGGATTCCCGAGAGAACTTCCCATCGAGTCGCGGGATCC
