>Addgene plasmid #41206 | TAL3032 | addgene partial sequence | sequence record 56057 | JDS-TALEN-F 5'-TAGGGGTCGGTAAACAGTGG-3'
TGCTGACTGTGGCGGGTGAGCTTAGGGGGCCTCCGCTCCAGCTCGACACCGGGCAGCTGCTGAAGATCGC
GAAGAGAGGGGGAGTAACAGCGGTAGAGGCAGTGCACGCCTGGCGCAATGCGCTCACCGGGGCCCCCTTG
AACCTGACCCCAGACCAGGTAGTCGCAATCGCGTCACATGACGGGGGAAAGCAAGCCCTGGAAACCGTGC
AAAGGTTGTTGCCGGTCCTTTGTCAAGACCACGGCCTTACACCGGAGCAAGTCGTGGCCATTGCAAGCAA
CATCGGTGGCAAACAGGCTCTTGAGACGGTTCAGAGACTTCTCCCAGTTCTCTGTCAAGCCCACGGGCTG
ACTCCCGATCAAGTTGTAGCGATTGCGAATAACAATGGAGGGAAACAAGCATTGGAGACTGTCCAACGGC
TCCTTCCCGTGTTGTGTCAAGCCCACGGTTTGACGCCTGCACAAGTGGTCGCCATCGCCAGCCATGATGG
CGGTAAGCAGGCGCTGGAAACAGTACAGCGCCTGCTGCCTGTACTGTGCCAGGATCATGGACTGACCCCA
GACCAGGTAGTCGCAATCGCGTCAAACGGAGGGGGAAAGCAAGCCCTGGAAACCGTGCAAAGGTTGTTGC
CGGTCCTTTGTCAAGACCACGGCCTTACACCGGAGCAAGTCGTGGCCATTGCATCCCACGACGGTGGCAA
ACAGGCTCTTGAGACGGTTCAGAGACTTCTCCCAGTTCTCTGTCAAGCCCACGGGCTGACTCCCGATCAA
GTTGTAGCGATTGCGTCGCATGACGGAGGGAAACAAGCATTGGAGACTGTCCAACGGCTCCTTCCCGTGT
TGTGTCAAGCCCACGGTTTGACGCCTGCACAAGTGGTCGCCATCGCCAGCCATGATGGC
